>Addgene plasmid #41236 | TAL3062 | depositor partial sequence | sequence record 54875 | TAL3062 sequence 2430 bps
TCTAGAGCTAGCACCATGGACTACAAAGACCATGACGGTGATTATAAAGATCATGACATCGATTACAAGG
ATGACGATGACAAGATGGCCCCCAAGAAGAAGAGGAAGGTGGGCATTCACCGCGGGGTACCTATGGTGGA
CTTGAGGACACTCGGTTATTCGCAACAGCAACAGGAGAAAATCAAGCCTAAGGTCAGGAGCACCGTCGCG
CAACACCACGAGGCGCTTGTGGGGCATGGCTTCACTCATGCGCATATTGTCGCGCTTTCACAGCACCCTG
CGGCGCTTGGGACGGTGGCTGTCAAATACCAAGATATGATTGCGGCCCTGCCCGAAGCCACGCACGAGGC
AATTGTAGGGGTCGGTAAACAGTGGTCGGGAGCGCGAGCACTTGAGGCGCTGCTGACTGTGGCGGGTGAG
CTTAGGGGGCCTCCGCTCCAGCTCGACACCGGGCAGCTGCTGAAGATCGCGAAGAGAGGGGGAGTAACAG
CGGTAGAGGCAGTGCACGCCTGGCGCAATGCGCTCACCGGGGCCCCCTTGAACCTGACCCCAGACCAGGT
AGTCGCAATCGCGTCGAACATTGGGGGAAAGCAAGCCCTGGAAACCGTGCAAAGGTTGTTGCCGGTCCTT
TGTCAAGACCACGGCCTTACACCGGAGCAAGTCGTGGCCATTGCATCCCACGACGGTGGCAAACAGGCTC
TTGAGACGGTTCAGAGACTTCTCCCAGTTCTCTGTCAAGCCCACGGGCTGACTCCCGATCAAGTTGTAGC
GATTGCGTCGAACATTGGAGGGAAACAAGCATTGGAGACTGTCCAACGGCTCCTTCCCGTGTTGTGTCAA
GCCCACGGTTTGACGCCTGCACAAGTGGTCGCCATCGCCTCGAATGGCGGCGGTAAGCAGGCGCTGGAAA
CAGTACAGCGCCTGCTGCCTGTACTGTGCCAGGATCATGGACTGACCCCAGACCAGGTAGTCGCAATCGC
GTCACATGACGGGGGAAAGCAAGCCCTGGAAACCGTGCAAAGGTTGTTGCCGGTCCTTTGTCAAGACCAC
GGCCTTACACCGGAGCAAGTCGTGGCCATTGCAAGCAACATCGGTGGCAAACAGGCTCTTGAGACGGTTC
AGAGACTTCTCCCAGTTCTCTGTCAAGCCCACGGGCTGACTCCCGATCAAGTTGTAGCGATTGCGAATAA
CAATGGAGGGAAACAAGCATTGGAGACTGTCCAACGGCTCCTTCCCGTGTTGTGTCAAGCCCACGGTTTG
ACGCCTGCACAAGTGGTCGCCATCGCCAGCCATGATGGCGGTAAGCAGGCGCTGGAAACAGTACAGCGCC
TGCTGCCTGTACTGTGCCAGGATCATGGACTGACCCCAGACCAGGTAGTCGCAATCGCGTCGAACATTGG
GGGAAAGCAAGCCCTGGAAACCGTGCAAAGGTTGTTGCCGGTCCTTTGTCAAGACCACGGCCTTACACCG
GAGCAAGTCGTGGCCATTGCAAATAATAACGGTGGCAAACAGGCTCTTGAGACGGTTCAGAGACTTCTCC
CAGTTCTCTGTCAAGCCCACGGGCTGACTCCCGATCAAGTTGTAGCGATTGCGTCGCATGACGGAGGGAA
ACAAGCATTGGAGACTGTCCAACGGCTCCTTCCCGTGTTGTGTCAAGCCCACGGTTTGACGCCTGCACAA
GTGGTCGCCATCGCCAACAACAACGGCGGTAAGCAGGCGCTGGAAACAGTACAGCGCCTGCTGCCTGTAC
TGTGCCAGGATCATGGACTGACCCCAGACCAGGTAGTCGCAATCGCGTCAAACGGAGGGGGAAAGCAAGC
CCTGGAAACCGTGCAAAGGTTGTTGCCGGTCCTTTGTCAAGACCACGGCCTTACACCGGAGCAAGTCGTG
GCCATTGCAAATAATAACGGTGGCAAACAGGCTCTTGAGACGGTTCAGAGACTTCTCCCAGTTCTCTGTC
AAGCCCACGGGCTGACTCCCGATCAAGTTGTAGCGATTGCGAATAACAATGGAGGGAAACAAGCATTGGA
GACTGTCCAACGGCTCCTTCCCGTGTTGTGTCAAGCCCACGGTTTGACGCCTGCACAAGTGGTCGCCATC
GCCTCGAATGGCGGCGGTAAGCAGGCGCTGGAAACAGTACAGCGCCTGCTGCCTGTACTGTGCCAGGATC
ATGGACTGACACCCGAACAGGTGGTCGCCATTGCTAATAATAACGGAGGACGGCCAGCCTTGGAGTCCAT
CGTAGCCCAATTGTCCAGGCCCGATCCCGCGTTGGCTGCGTTAACGAATGACCATCTGGTGGCGTTGGCA
TGTCTTGGTGGACGACCCGCGCTCGATGCAGTCAAAAAGGGTCTGCCTCATGCTCCCGCATTGATCAAAA
GAACCAACCGGCGGATTCCCGAGAGAACTTCCCATCGAGTCGCGGGATCC
