>Addgene plasmid #41236 | TAL3062 | addgene partial sequence | sequence record 56015 | JDS-TALEN-F 5'-TAGGGGTCGGTAAACAGTGG-3'
GTGGCGGGTGAGCTTAGGGGGCCTCCGCTCCAGCTCGACACCGGGCAGCTGCTGAAGATCGCGAAGAGAG
GGGGAGTAACAGCGGTAGAGGCAGTGCACGCCTGGCGCAATGCGCTCACCGGGGCCCCCTTGAACCTGAC
CCCAGACCAGGTAGTCGCAATCGCGTCGAACATTGGGGGAAAGCAAGCCCTGGAAACCGTGCAAAGGTTG
TTGCCGGTCCTTTGTCAAGACCACGGCCTTACACCGGAGCAAGTCGTGGCCATTGCATCCCACGACGGTG
GCAAACAGGCTCTTGAGACGGTTCAGAGACTTCTCCCAGTTCTCTGTCAAGCCCACGGGCTGACTCCCGA
TCAAGTTGTAGCGATTGCGTCGAACATTGGAGGGAAACAAGCATTGGAGACTGTCCAACGGCTCCTTCCC
GTGTTGTGTCAAGCCCACGGTTTGACGCCTGCACAAGTGGTCGCCATCGCCTCGAATGGCGGCGGTAAGC
AGGCGCTGGAAACAGTACAGCGCCTGCTGCCTGTACTGTGCCAGGATCATGGACTGACCCCAGACCAGGT
AGTCGCAATCGCGTCACATGACGGGGGAAAGCAAGCCCTGGAAACCGTGCAAAGGTTGTTGCCGGTCCTT
TGTCAAGACCACGGCCTTACACCGGAGCAAGTCGTGGCCATTGCAAGCAACATCGGTGGCAAACAGGCTC
TTGAGACGGTTCAGAGACTTCTCCCAGTTCTCTGTCAAGCCCACGGGCTGACTCCCGATCAAGTTGTAGC
GATTGCGAATAACAATGGAGGGAAACAAGCATTGGAGACTGTCCAACGGCTCCTTCCCGTGTTGTGTCAA
GCCCACGGTTTGACGCCTGCACAAGTGGTCGCCATCGCCAGCCATGATGGCGG
