[The description below was written by a language model from this plasmid's Addgene catalogue record.]
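Description:
TAL3062 is a TALEN expression plasmid encoding the left-hand monomer of a nuclease pair designed against the zebrafish (D. rerio) gene ednrb1b. It is built on the JDS74 backbone (about 6.4 kb without insert), which is classed as a mammalian expression vector that also carries a T7 promoter. It is maintained in E. coli as a high-copy plasmid under ampicillin selection. The record does not name the origin of replication, and no feature table is available to confirm individual elements.

The roughly 1.6 kb insert is an engineered array of TAL effector repeats, assembled to recognise a specific 18-nucleotide site in ednrb1b. It was placed in the backbone by restriction cloning that destroyed both cloning junctions. The backbone supplies the flanking parts of the fusion protein: a 3X Flag epitope tag at the N terminus, useful for detecting the protein, and the wild-type FokI nuclease domain at the C terminus. Transcription in cells is driven by the CMV promoter. The use of a BGH reverse sequencing primer suggests a BGH polyadenylation region lies downstream. The T7 designation implies the coding sequence can also be transcribed in vitro to make mRNA, the usual delivery route for zebrafish embryo injection, although the record does not describe this use explicitly.

Because FokI cleaves only as a dimer, this left monomer is intended to be used with a matching right-hand TALEN that binds the opposite strand nearby. The two together produce a double-strand break, and error-prone repair of that break can disrupt the gene. The associated publication concerns targeted gene disruption in somatic zebrafish cells, and the insert name marks this plasmid as part of a community set of zebrafish-targeted TALENs.
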