Addgene plasmid #41236: TAL3062
Depositing lab: Keith Joung. Depositing organization: Massachusetts General Hospital. Publication: Targeted gene disruption in somatic zebrafish cells using engineered TALENs. Sander JD, Cade L, Khayter C, Reyon D, Peterson RT, Joung JK, Yeh JR. Nat Biotechnol. 2011 Aug 5;29(8):697-8. doi: 10.1038/nbt.1934. PubMed 21822241.
Backbone
  Vector backbone: JDS74
  Backbone manufacturer: Addgene plasmid #32288
  Backbone size w/o insert (bp): 6447
  Vector type: Mammalian Expression ; T7
Growth in bacteria
  Bacterial resistance: Ampicillin, 100 μg/mL
  Growth temperature: 37°C
  Growth strain: XL1 Blue
  Copy number: High Copy
Gene/Insert
  Gene/Insert name: ZebrafishCommunity-ednrb1b-Left (alt name: ednrb1b)
  Species: D. rerio (zebrafish)
  Insert size (bp): 1640
  Promoter: CMV
  Tag / fusion protein: 3X Flag (N terminal on backbone); WT FOKI (C terminal on backbone)
  Cloning method: Restriction Enzyme; 5′ cloning site N/A (destroyed during cloning); 3′ cloning site N/A (destroyed during cloning)
  Sequencing primers: 5′ CMV-F; 3′ BGH-rev
Terms and licenses: Academic/Nonprofit Terms; Industry Terms: Not Available to Industry
Depositor comments: Target binding site: TACATCAGCAGCGTGGTG It is strongly recommended that users perform a diagnostic digest to verify this plasmid prior to use. For example, a double digest of the plasmid with BamHI and KpnI should result in two bands at 2.3kb and 5.8kb.
How to cite: TAL3062 was a gift from Keith Joung (Addgene plasmid # 41236 ; http://n2t.net/addgene:41236 ; RRID:Addgene_41236)
